Addgene plasmid #80673: pENTR-SYNZIP19
Purpose: Encodes the synthetic coiled coil peptide SYNZIP19
Depositing lab: Amy Keating. Depositing organization: Massachusetts Institute of Technology. Publication: SYNZIP protein interaction toolbox: in vitro and in vivo specifications of heterospecific coiled-coil interaction domains. Thompson KE, Bashor CJ, Lim WA, Keating AE. ACS Synth Biol. 2012 Apr 20;1(4):118-29. 10.1021/sb200015u PubMed 22558529.
Backbone
  Vector backbone: pENTR_D-TOPO
  Backbone manufacturer: Invitrogen
  Backbone size w/o insert (bp): 2592
  Vector type: Entry vector
Growth in bacteria
  Bacterial resistance: Kanamycin, 50 μg/mL
  Growth temperature: 37°C
  Growth strain: DH5alpha
  Copy number: Unknown
Gene/Insert
  Gene/Insert name: SYNZIP19
  Species: Synthetic
  Insert size (bp): 138
  Cloning method: TOPO Cloning
  Sequencing primers: 5′ M13 (-21) Forward, TGTAAAACGACGGCCAGT; 3′ M13 Reverse, CAGGAAACAGCTATGAC
Terms and licenses: Academic/Nonprofit Terms; Industry Terms: Not Available to Industry
How to cite: pENTR-SYNZIP19 was a gift from Amy Keating (Addgene plasmid # 80673 ; http://n2t.net/addgene:80673 ; RRID:Addgene_80673)
