[The description below was written by a language model from this plasmid's Addgene catalogue record and pLannotate feature annotations shown in this document.]
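Description:
pENTR-SYNZIP19 is a Gateway entry clone built on the commercial pENTR/D-TOPO backbone, carrying a short synthetic open reading frame for SYNZIP19, one member of a set of designed heterospecific coiled-coil peptides. The plasmid totals 2,730 bp, of which the insert accounts for 138 bp, introduced by directional TOPO cloning. It is maintained in standard E. coli cloning strains through a high-copy ColE1/pUC-type origin and selected with kanamycin via the aph(3')-Ia aminoglycoside phosphotransferase gene.

The feature table does not annotate the SYNZIP19 coding sequence itself, but the gap between the attL1 and attL2 sites corresponds to where the insert sits. These two sites allow an LR Clonase reaction to transfer the peptide-coding segment, in a defined orientation, into any attR-bearing destination vector. Upstream of attL1 lie the rrnB T1 and T2 transcription terminators, which shield the insert from read-through transcription originating in the backbone. A T7 promoter lies just beyond attL2 on the opposite strand, pointing back towards the insert. As an entry vector, the plasmid has no promoter positioned for sense expression of the peptide, so expression depends on the destination vector chosen. The short lacI and lacZα matches are fragmentary backbone remnants rather than functional genes, and M13 forward and reverse priming sites flank the cassette for sequence verification.

The construct serves as a modular source of the SYNZIP19 interaction domain. It can be recombined into expression vectors to make fusion proteins whose association is directed by specific coiled-coil pairing, for protein-interaction engineering and synthetic biology. The record does not state SYNZIP19's binding partners.
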