Features (pLannotate 1.2.2; 9 found; start..end, strand, type, name):
    121..213     +  CDS            lacI (fragment): lac repressor; lacI; The lac repressor binds to the lac operator to inhibit transcription in E. coli. This inhibition can be relieved by adding lactose or isopropyl-β-D-thiogalactopyranoside (IPTG).
    268..295     -  terminator     rrnB T2 terminator: transcription terminator T2 from the E. coli rrnB gene
    427..470     +  terminator     rrnB T1 terminator: Escherichia coli rrnB; transcription terminator T1 from the E. coli rrnB gene
    517..553     -  CDS            lacZα (fragment): LacZα fragment of β-galactosidase; lacZ fragment
    569..668     +  protein_bind   attL1: mutant version of attL; recombination site for the Gateway® LR reaction LR Clonase™
    855..954     -  protein_bind   attL2: mutant version of attL; recombination site for the Gateway® LR reaction LR Clonase™
    972..990     -  promoter       T7 promoter: promoter for bacteriophage T7 RNA polymerase
   1124..1933    +  CDS            KanR: aminoglycoside phosphotransferase; aph(3')-Ia; confers resistance to kanamycin in bacteria or G418 (Geneticin®) in eukaryotes
   2080..2668    +  rep_origin     ori: high-copy-number ColE1/pMB1/pBR322/pUC origin of replication
>Addgene plasmid #80673 | pENTR-SYNZIP19 | depositor full sequence | sequence record 157359 | pENTR-SYNZIP19 sequence 2730 bps
CTTTCCTGCGTTATCCCCTGATTCTGTGGATAACCGTATTACCGCCTTTGAGTGAGCTGATACCGCTCGC
CGCAGCCGAACGACCGAGCGCAGCGAGTCAGTGAGCGAGGAAGCGGAAGAGCGCCCAATACGCAAACCGC
CTCTCCCCGCGCGTTGGCCGATTCATTAATGCAGCTGGCACGACAGGTTTCCCGACTGGAAAGCGGGCAG
TGAGCGCAACGCAATTAATACGCGTACCGCTAGCCAGGAAGAGTTTGTAGAAACGCAAAAAGGCCATCCG
TCAGGATGGCCTTCTGCTTAGTTTGATGCCTGGCAGTTTATGGCGGGCGTCCTGCCCGCCACCCTCCGGG
CCGTTGCTTCACAACGTTCAAATCCGCTCCCGGCGGATTTGTCCTACTCAGGAGAGCGTTCACCGACAAA
CAACAGATAAAACGAAAGGCCCAGTCTTCCGACTGAGCCTTTCGTTTTATTTGATGCCTGGCAGTTCCCT
ACTCTCGCGTTAACGCTAGCATGGATGTTTTCCCAGTCACGACGTTGTAAAACGACGGCCAGTCTTAAGC
TCGGGCCCCAAATAATGATTTTATTTTGACTGATAGTGACCTGTTCGTTGCAACAAATTGATGAGCAATG
CTTTTTTATAATGCCAACTTTGTACAAAAAAGCAGGCTCCGCGGCCGCCCCCTTCACCATGGGATCCAAC
GAACTGGAATCTCTGGAGAACAAAAAAGAAGAACTGAAGAACCGTAACGAAGAGCTGAAGCAGAAACGTG
AACAGCTGAAACAGAAACTGGCGGCTCTGCGTAACAAACTGGACGCGTACAAAAACCGTCTGTGATAAAA
GGGTGGGCGCGCCGACCCAGCTTTCTTGTACAAAGTTGGCATTATAAGAAAGCATTGCTTATCAATTTGT
TGCAACGAACAGGTCACTATCAGTCAAAATAAAATCATTATTTGCCATCCAGCTGATATCCCCTATAGTG
AGTCGTATTACATGGTCATAGCTGTTTCCTGGCAGCTCTGGCCCGTGTCTCAAAATCTCTGATGTTACAT
TGCACAAGATAAAAATATATCATCATGAACAATAAAACTGTCTGCTTACATAAACAGTAATACAAGGGGT
GTTATGAGCCATATTCAACGGGAAACGTCGAGGCCGCGATTAAATTCCAACATGGATGCTGATTTATATG
GGTATAAATGGGCTCGCGATAATGTCGGGCAATCAGGTGCGACAATCTATCGCTTGTATGGGAAGCCCGA
TGCGCCAGAGTTGTTTCTGAAACATGGCAAAGGTAGCGTTGCCAATGATGTTACAGATGAGATGGTCAGA
CTAAACTGGCTGACGGAATTTATGCCTCTTCCGACCATCAAGCATTTTATCCGTACTCCTGATGATGCAT
GGTTACTCACCACTGCGATCCCCGGAAAAACAGCATTCCAGGTATTAGAAGAATATCCTGATTCAGGTGA
AAATATTGTTGATGCGCTGGCAGTGTTCCTGCGCCGGTTGCATTCGATTCCTGTTTGTAATTGTCCTTTT
AACAGCGATCGCGTATTTCGTCTCGCTCAGGCGCAATCACGAATGAATAACGGTTTGGTTGATGCGAGTG
ATTTTGATGACGAGCGTAATGGCTGGCCTGTTGAACAAGTCTGGAAAGAAATGCATAAACTTTTGCCATT
CTCACCGGATTCAGTCGTCACTCATGGTGATTTCTCACTTGATAACCTTATTTTTGACGAGGGGAAATTA
ATAGGTTGTATTGATGTTGGACGAGTCGGAATCGCAGACCGATACCAGGATCTTGCCATCCTATGGAACT
GCCTCGGTGAGTTTTCTCCTTCATTACAGAAACGGCTTTTTCAAAAATATGGTATTGATAATCCTGATAT
GAATAAATTGCAGTTTCATTTGATGCTCGATGAGTTTTTCTAATCAGAATTGGTTAATTGGTTGTAACAC
TGGCAGAGCATTACGCTGACTTGACGGGACGGCGCAAGCTCATGACCAAAATCCCTTAACGTGAGTTACG
CGTCGTTCCACTGAGCGTCAGACCCCGTAGAAAAGATCAAAGGATCTTCTTGAGATCCTTTTTTTCTGCG
CGTAATCTGCTGCTTGCAAACAAAAAAACCACCGCTACCAGCGGTGGTTTGTTTGCCGGATCAAGAGCTA
CCAACTCTTTTTCCGAAGGTAACTGGCTTCAGCAGAGCGCAGATACCAAATACTGTCCTTCTAGTGTAGC
CGTAGTTAGGCCACCACTTCAAGAACTCTGTAGCACCGCCTACATACCTCGCTCTGCTAATCCTGTTACC
AGTGGCTGCTGCCAGTGGCGATAAGTCGTGTCTTACCGGGTTGGACTCAAGACGATAGTTACCGGATAAG
GCGCAGCGGTCGGGCTGAACGGGGGGTTCGTGCACACAGCCCAGCTTGGAGCGAACGACCTACACCGAAC
TGAGATACCTACAGCGTGAGCATTGAGAAAGCGCCACGCTTCCCGAAGGGAGAAAGGCGGACAGGTATCC
GGTAAGCGGCAGGGTCGGAACAGGAGAGCGCACGAGGGAGCTTCCAGGGGGAAACGCCTGGTATCTTTAT
AGTCCTGTCGGGTTTCGCCACCTCTGACTTGAGCGTCGATTTTTGTGATGCTCGTCAGGGGGGCGGAGCC
TATGGAAAAACGCCAGCAACGCGGCCTTTTTACGGTTCCTGGCCTTTTGCTGGCCTTTTGCTCACATGTT
