>Addgene plasmid #80673 | pENTR-SYNZIP19 | depositor partial sequence | sequence record 157360 | SYNZIP19
AACGAACTGGAATCTCTGGAGAACAAAAAAGAAGAACTGAAGAACCGTAACGAAGAGCTGAAGCAGAAAC
GTGAACAGCTGAAACAGAAACTGGCGGCTCTGCGTAACAAACTGGACGCGTACAAAAACCGTCTGTGATA
A
