>Addgene plasmid #80673 | pENTR-SYNZIP19 | addgene partial sequence | sequence record 165800 | M13-Rev 5'-CAGGAAACAGCTATGACC-3'
GCTGGATGGCAAATAATGATTTTATTTTGACTGATAGTGACCTGTTCGTTGCAACAAATTGATAAGCAAT
GCTTTCTTATAATGCCAACTTTGTACAAGAAAGCTGGGTCGGCGCGCCCACCCTTTTATCACAGACGGTT
TTTGTACGCGTCCAGTTTGTTACGCAGAGCCGCCAGTTTCTGTTTCAGCTGTTCACGTTTCTGCTTCAGC
TCTTCGTTACGGTTCTTCAGTTCTTCTTTTTTGTTCTCCAGAGATTCCAGTTCGTTGGATCCCATGGTGA
AGGGGG
